Addgene plasmid #143467: TFORF1122
Purpose: Lentiviral vector for overexpressing transcription factor ORFs with unique 24-bp barcodes. Barcodes facilitate identification of transcription factors in pooled screens.
Depositing lab: Feng Zhang. Depositing organization: Broad Institute. Publication: A transcription factor atlas of directed differentiation. Joung J, Ma S, Tay T, Geiger-Schuller KR, Kirchgatterer PC, Verdine VK, Guo B, Arias-Garcia MA, Allen WE, Singh A, Kuksenko O, Abudayyeh OO, Gootenberg JS, Fu Z, Macrae RK, Buenrostro JD, Regev A, Zhang F. Cell. 2023 Jan 5;186(1):209-229.e26. doi: 10.1016/j.cell.2022.11.026. PubMed 36608654.
Backbone
  Vector backbone: pLX_TRC317
  Backbone manufacturer: Broad Institute Genetic Perturbation Platform
  Backbone size w/o insert (bp): 8264
  Vector type: Mammalian Expression, Lentiviral
  Selectable markers: Puromycin
Growth in bacteria
  Bacterial resistance: Ampicillin, 100 μg/mL
  Growth temperature: 37°C
  Growth strain: NEB Stable
  Copy number: High Copy
Gene/Insert
  Gene/Insert name: HNRNPAB
  Species: H. sapiens (human)
  Insert size (bp): 959
  Entrez Gene: HNRNPAB (a.k.a. ABBP1, HNRPAB)
  Promoter: EF1a
  Cloning method: Unknown
  Sequencing primers: 5′ GGGTGGAGACTGAAGTTAGGCCAG; 3′ CACATAGCGTAAAAGGAGCAACATAG
Terms and licenses: Academic/Nonprofit Terms; Industry Terms: Not Available to Industry
Depositor comments: NM_004499,ENST00000355836,ENST00000506259 . The transcription factor ORF portion of this plasmid was synthesized by Genewiz. Please test multiple small colonies in case of plasmid recombination. To make this collection available in a timely manner, a portion of this collection was not fully sequenced by Addgene. If an Addgene verified full plasmid sequence is not available, please contact us prior to placing an order to request the full sequence.
How to cite: TFORF1122 was a gift from Feng Zhang (Addgene plasmid # 143467 ; http://n2t.net/addgene:143467 ; RRID:Addgene_143467)
