[The description below was written by a language model from this plasmid's Addgene catalogue record and pLannotate feature annotations shown in this document.]
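Description:
TFORF1122 is a third-generation-style, self-inactivating lentiviral expression plasmid built on the pLX_TRC317 backbone and carrying the human HNRNPAB open reading frame (heterogeneous nuclear ribonucleoprotein A/B) as one member of a barcoded transcription factor ORF collection. It is maintained in E. coli through a high-copy ColE1/pUC-type origin with ampicillin resistance (AmpR). An f1 origin and remnants of a lac/lacZα cloning region flanked by T7 and T3 promoters are also present in the bacterial portion. The depositor notes that the plasmid can recombine during propagation, as is common for LTR-containing vectors.

The viral genome is driven by an RSV promoter fused to a truncated HIV-1 5' LTR, followed by the Ψ packaging signal, a gag fragment, the RRE for Rev-dependent export and a cPPT/CTS, and it ends in a ΔU3 3' LTR with a downstream SV40 polyadenylation signal. Within this unit, an SV40 early promoter/origin region precedes a puromycin N-acetyltransferase gene for selecting transduced mammalian cells. The strong constitutive EF-1α promoter drives the HNRNPAB ORF, with a WPRE downstream to enhance transcript expression. The automated annotation labels the ORF by its closest match, the mouse Hnrnpab protein, a CArG-box-binding transcriptional repressor, but the catalogue gives the insert as human. The unique 24-bp barcode described for the collection is not annotated as a feature; a short U6 promoter fragment lies between the ORF and the WPRE.

The construct is intended for overexpressing this factor in mammalian cells. The barcode allows the ORF to be identified in pooled screens, such as those for directed differentiation.
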