Features (pLannotate 1.2.2; 31 found; start..end, strand, type, name):
      1..1179    +  promoter       EF-1α promoter: strong constitutive promoter for human elongation factor EF-1α
   1196..2050    +  CDS            Hnrnpab: ROAA_MOUSE - Also known as Cbf-a, Cgbfa, Hnrpab. Experimental evidence at protein level: Swiss-Prot protein existence level 1. Transcriptional repressor. Binds to CArG box motifs, single- stranded and double-stranded DNA, and RNA. It may be that repression by CBF-A is a result of competitive binding of CBF, a putative positive factor, and CBF-A to the same or overlapping motifs around the CArG boxes. From Mus musculus (Mouse).
   2066..2119    +  promoter       U6 promoter (fragment): RNA polymerase III promoter for human U6 snRNA
   2161..2749    +  misc_feature   WPRE: woodchuck hepatitis virus posttranscriptional regulatory element
   2800..2819    +  misc_feature   cPPT/CTS (fragment): central polypurine tract and central termination sequence of HIV-1
   2821..3054    +  LTR            3' LTR (ΔU3): self-inactivating 3' long terminal repeat (LTR) from HIV-1
   3132..3253    +  polyA_signal   SV40 poly(A) signal: SV40 polyadenylation signal
   3293..3428    +  rep_origin     SV40 ori: SV40 origin of replication
   3449..3467    -  promoter       T7 promoter: promoter for bacteriophage T7 RNA polymerase
   3475..3630    +  CDS            lacZα (fragment): LacZα fragment of β-galactosidase; lacZ fragment
   3635..4063    +  rep_origin     f1 ori (sequence partly withheld): f1 bacteriophage origin of replication; arrow indicates direction of (+) strand synthesis
   4116..4220    +  promoter       AmpR promoter: bla
   4221..5081    +  CDS            AmpR: β-lactamase; bla; confers resistance to ampicillin, carbenicillin, and related antibiotics
   5252..5840    +  rep_origin     ori: high-copy-number ColE1/pMB1/pBR322/pUC origin of replication
   6023..6115    +  CDS            lacI (fragment): lac repressor; lacI; The lac repressor binds to the lac operator to inhibit transcription in E. coli. This inhibition can be relieved by adding lactose or isopropyl-β-D-thiogalactopyranoside (IPTG).
   6128..6149    +  protein_bind   CAP binding site: CAP binding activates transcription in the presence of cAMP. E. coli catabolite activator protein
   6164..6194    +  promoter       lac promoter: promoter for the E. coli lac operon
   6202..6218    +  protein_bind   lac operator: The lac repressor binds to the lac operator to inhibit transcription in E. coli. This inhibition can be relieved by adding lactose or isopropyl-β-D-thiogalactopyranoside (IPTG). lac repressor encoded by lacI
   6263..6281    +  promoter       T3 promoter: promoter for bacteriophage T3 RNA polymerase
   6309..6535    +  promoter       RSV promoter: Rous sarcoma virus enhancer/promoter
   6536..6716    +  LTR            5' LTR (truncated): truncated 5' long terminal repeat (LTR) from HIV-1
   6763..6888    +  misc_feature   HIV-1 Ψ: packaging signal of human immunodeficiency virus type 1
   6872..7235    +  CDS            HIV-1 gag (fragment): gag protein from human immunodeficiency virus 1; gag
   7381..7614    +  misc_feature   RRE: The Rev response element (RRE) of HIV-1 allows for Rev-dependent mRNA export from the nucleus to the cytoplasm.
   7991..8017    +  CDS            Rev (fragment): human immunodeficiency virus 1 (HIV-1) Rev protein; rev; enhances nuclear export of unspliced and incompletely spliced viral mRNAs
   8024..8047    +  promoter       SV40 promoter (fragment): SV40 early promoter
   8048..8119    +  promoter       SV40 promoter (fragment): SV40 enhancer and early promoter
   8143..8278    +  rep_origin     SV40 ori: SV40 origin of replication
   8324..8920    +  CDS            PuroR (fragment): puromycin N-acetyltransferase; pac from Streptomyces; confers resistance to puromycin
   8969..9086    +  misc_feature   cPPT/CTS: central polypurine tract and central termination sequence of HIV-1
   9151..9217    +  CDS            small t antigen (fragment): SV40 (simian virus 40) small t antigen
>Addgene plasmid #143467 | TFORF1122 | addgene full sequence | sequence record 353785 | Addgene NGS Result
GGCTCCGGTGCCCGTCAGTGGGCAGAGCGCACATCGCCCACAGTCCCCGAGAAGTTGGGGGGAGGGGTCG
GCAATTGAACCGGTGCCTAGAGAAGGTGGCGCGGGGTAAACTGGGAAAGTGATGTCGTGTACTGGCTCCG
CCTTTTTCCCGAGGGTGGGGGAGAACCGTATATAAGTGCAGTAGTCGCCGTGAACGTTCTTTTTCGCAAC
GGGTTTGCCGCCAGAACACAGGTAAGTGCCGTGTGTGGTTCCCGCGGGCCTGGCCTCTTTACGGGTTATG
GCCCTTGCGTGCCTTGAATTACTTCCACCTGGCTGCAGTACGTGATTCTTGATCCCGAGCTTCGGGTTGG
AAGTGGGTGGGAGAGTTCGAGGCCTTGCGCTTAAGGAGCCCCTTCGCCTCGTGCTTGAGTTGAGGCCTGG
CCTGGGCGCTGGGGCCGCCGCGTGCGAATCTGGTGGCACCTTCGCGCCTGTCTCGCTGCTTTCGATAAGT
CTCTAGCCATTTAAAATTTTTGATGACCTGCTGCGACGCTTTTTTTCTGGCAAGATAGTCTTGTAAATGC
GGGCCAAGATCTGCACACTGGTATTTCGGTTTTTGGGGCCGCGGGCGGCGACGGGGCCCGTGCGTCCCAG
CGCACATGTTCGGCGAGGCGGGGCCTGCGAGCGCGGCCACCGAGAATCGGACGGGGGTAGTCTCAAGCTG
GCCGGCCTGCTCTGGTGCCTGGCCTCGCGCCGCCGTGTATCGCCCCGCCCTGGGCGGCAAGGCTGGCCCG
GTCGGCACCAGTTGCGTGAGCGGAAAGATGGCCGCTTCCCGGCCCTGCTGCAGGGAGCTCAAAATGGAGG
ACGCGGCGCTCGGGAGAGCGGGCGGGTGAGTCACCCACACAAAGGAAAAGGGCCTTTCCGTCCTCAGCCG
TCGCTTCATGTGACTCCACGGAGTACCGGGCGCCGTCCAGGCACCTCGATTAGTTCTCGAGCTTTTGGAG
TACGTCGTCTTTAGGTTGGGGGGAGGGGTTTTATGCGATGGAGTTTCCCCACACTGAGTGGGTGGAGACT
GAAGTTAGGCCAGCTTGGCACTTGATGTAATTCTCCTTGGAATTTGCCCTTTTTGAGTTTGGATCTTGGT
TCATTCTCAAGCCTCAGACAGTGGTTCAAAGTTTTTTTCTTCCATTTCAGGTGTCGTGAGGCTAGCACCG
CCACCATGTCGGAAGCGGGCGAGGAGCAGCCCATGGAGACGACGGGCGCCACCGAGAACGGACATGAGGC
CGTCCCCGAAGGCGAGTCGCCGGCCGGGGCTGGCACGGGCGCCGCGGCGGGGGCTGGAGGCGCGACCGCG
GCGCCCCCGAGCGGGAATCAGAACGGCGCCGAGGGCGACCAGATCAACGCCAGCAAGAACGAGGAGGACG
CGGGAAAAATGTTCGTTGGTGGCCTGAGCTGGGATACTAGCAAAAAAGATTTAAAAGACTATTTTACTAA
ATTTGGAGAGGTCGTTGACTGTACAATAAAAATGGATCCCAACACTGGACGGTCAAGAGGGTTTGGGTTT
ATCCTGTTCAAAGATGCAGCCAGTGTGGAGAAGGTCCTAGACCAGAAGGAGCACAGGCTGGATGGCCGTG
TCATTGACCCTAAAAAGGCCATGGCTATGAAGAAGGACCCGGTGAAGAAAATCTTCGTTGGGGGTCTGAA
TCCTGAAGCCACTGAGGAAAAGATCAGGGAGTACTTTGGCGAGTTTGGGGAGATTGAGGCCATTGAATTG
CCAATGGATCCAAAGTTGAACAAAAGACGAGGTTTTGTGTTTATCACCTTTAAAGAAGAAGAACCCGTGA
AGAAGGTTCTGGAGAAAAAGTTCCATACTGTCAGTGGAAGCAAGTGTGAGATCAAGGTGGCCCAGCCCAA
AGAAGTCTATCAGCAGCAGCAGTATGGCTCTGGGGGCCGTGGAAACCGCAACCGAGGGAACCGAGGCAGC
GGAGGTGGTGGTGGAGGTGGAGGTCAGGGTAGTACAAACTACGGCAAGAGCCAGCGACGTGGTGGCCATC
AGAATAACTACAAGCCATACTAGTAATGAACTAGTCCGTAACTTGAAAGTATTTCGATTTCTTGGCTTTA
TATATCTTGTGGAAAGGACGAGGTAGGGTGGGTAAATAAACGACGACGCGTTAAGTCGACAATCAACCTC
TGGATTACAAAATTTGTGAAAGATTGACTGGTATTCTTAACTATGTTGCTCCTTTTACGCTATGTGGATA
CGCTGCTTTAATGCCTTTGTATCATGCTATTGCTTCCCGTATGGCTTTCATTTTCTCCTCCTTGTATAAA
TCCTGGTTGCTGTCTCTTTATGAGGAGTTGTGGCCCGTTGTCAGGCAACGTGGCGTGGTGTGCACTGTGT
TTGCTGACGCAACCCCCACTGGTTGGGGCATTGCCACCACCTGTCAGCTCCTTTCCGGGACTTTCGCTTT
CCCCCTCCCTATTGCCACGGCGGAACTCATCGCCGCCTGCCTTGCCCGCTGCTGGACAGGGGCTCGGCTG
TTGGGCACTGACAATTCCGTGGTGTTGTCGGGGAAATCATCGTCCTTTCCTTGGCTGCTCGCCTGTGTTG
CCACCTGGATTCTGCGCGGGACGTCCTTCTGCTACGTCCCTTCGGCCCTCAATCCAGCGGACCTTCCTTC
CCGCGGCCTGCTGCCGGCTCTGCGGCCTCTTCCGCGTCTTCGCCTTCGCCCTCAGACGAGTCGGATCTCC
CTTTGGGCCGCCTCCCCGCGTCGACTTTAAGACCAATGACTTACAAGGCAGCTGTAGATCTTAGCCACTT
TTTAAAAGAAAAGGGGGGACTGGAAGGGCTAATTCACTCCCAACGAAGACAAGATCTGCTTTTTGCTTGT
ACTGGGTCTCTCTGGTTAGACCAGATCTGAGCCTGGGAGCTCTCTGGCTAACTAGGGAACCCACTGCTTA
AGCCTCAATAAAGCTTGCCTTGAGTGCTTCAAGTAGTGTGTGCCCGTCTGTTGTGTGACTCTGGTAACTA
GAGATCCCTCAGACCCTTTTAGTCAGTGTGGAAAATCTCTAGCAGTACGTATAGTAGTTCATGTCATCTT
ATTATTCAGTATTTATAACTTGCAAAGAAATGAATATCAGAGAGTGAGAGGAACTTGTTTATTGCAGCTT
ATAATGGTTACAAATAAAGCAATAGCATCACAAATTTCACAAATAAAGCATTTTTTTCACTGCATTCTAG
TTGTGGTTTGTCCAAACTCATCAATGTATCTTATCATGTCTGGCTCTAGCTATCCCGCCCCTAACTCCGC
CCATCCCGCCCCTAACTCCGCCCAGTTCCGCCCATTCTCCGCCCCATGGCTGACTAATTTTTTTTATTTA
TGCAGAGGCCGAGGCCGCCTCGGCCTCTGAGCTATTCCAGAAGTAGTGAGGAGGCTTTTTTGGAGGCCTA
GGGACGTACCCAATTCGCCCTATAGTGAGTCGTATTACGCGCGCTCACTGGCCGTCGTTTTACAACGTCG
TGACTGGGAAAACCCTGGCGTTACCCAACTTAATCGCCTTGCAGCACATCCCCCTTTCGCCAGCTGGCGT
AATAGCGAAGAGGCCCGCACCGATCGCCCTTCCCAACAGTTGCGCAGCCTGAATGGCGAATGGG
[124 nt withheld, positions 3635-3758]
C
[91 nt withheld, positions 3760-3850]
A
[49 nt withheld, positions 3852-3900]
CCTTTGACGTTGGAGTCCACGTTCTTT
[37 nt withheld, positions 3928-3964]
ACCCTATCTCGGTCTATTCTTTTGATTTATAAGGGATTTTGCCGATTTCGGCCTATTGGTTAAAAAATGA
GCTGATTTAACAAAAATTTAACGCGAATTTTAACAAAATATTAACGCTTACAATTTAGGTGGCACTTTTC
GGGGAAATGTGCGCGGAACCCCTATTTGTTTATTTTTCTAAATACATTCAAATATGTATCCGCTCATGAG
ACAATAACCCTGATAAATGCTTCAATAATATTGAAAAAGGAAGAGTATGAGTATTCAACATTTCCGTGTC
GCCCTTATTCCCTTTTTTGCGGCATTTTGCCTTCCTGTTTTTGCTCACCCAGAAACGCTGGTGAAAGTAA
AAGATGCTGAAGATCAGTTGGGTGCACGAGTGGGTTACATCGAACTGGATCTCAACAGCGGTAAGATCCT
TGAGAGTTTTCGCCCCGAAGAACGTTTTCCAATGATGAGCACTTTTAAAGTTCTGCTATGTGGCGCGGTA
TTATCCCGTATTGACGCCGGGCAAGAGCAACTCGGTCGCCGCATACACTATTCTCAGAATGACTTGGTTG
AGTACTCACCAGTCACAGAAAAGCATCTTACGGATGGCATGACAGTAAGAGAATTATGCAGTGCTGCCAT
AACCATGAGTGATAACACTGCGGCCAACTTACTTCTGACAACGATCGGAGGACCGAAGGAGCTAACCGCT
TTTTTGCACAACATGGGGGATCATGTAACTCGCCTTGATCGTTGGGAACCGGAGCTGAATGAAGCCATAC
CAAACGACGAGCGTGACACCACGATGCCTGTAGCAATGGCAACAACGTTGCGCAAACTATTAACTGGCGA
ACTACTTACTCTAGCTTCCCGGCAACAATTAATAGACTGGATGGAGGCGGATAAAGTTGCAGGACCACTT
CTGCGCTCGGCCCTTCCGGCTGGCTGGTTTATTGCTGATAAATCTGGAGCCGGTGAGCGTGGGTCTCGCG
GTATCATTGCAGCACTGGGGCCAGATGGTAAGCCCTCCCGTATCGTAGTTATCTACACGACGGGGAGTCA
GGCAACTATGGATGAACGAAATAGACAGATCGCTGAGATAGGTGCCTCACTGATTAAGCATTGGTAACTG
TCAGACCAAGTTTACTCATATATACTTTAGATTGATTTAAAACTTCATTTTTAATTTAAAAGGATCTAGG
TGAAGATCCTTTTTGATAATCTCATGACCAAAATCCCTTAACGTGAGTTTTCGTTCCACTGAGCGTCAGA
CCCCGTAGAAAAGATCAAAGGATCTTCTTGAGATCCTTTTTTTCTGCGCGTAATCTGCTGCTTGCAAACA
AAAAAACCACCGCTACCAGCGGTGGTTTGTTTGCCGGATCAAGAGCTACCAACTCTTTTTCCGAAGGTAA
CTGGCTTCAGCAGAGCGCAGATACCAAATACTGTTCTTCTAGTGTAGCCGTAGTTAGGCCACCACTTCAA
GAACTCTGTAGCACCGCCTACATACCTCGCTCTGCTAATCCTGTTACCAGTGGCTGCTGCCAGTGGCGAT
AAGTCGTGTCTTACCGGGTTGGACTCAAGACGATAGTTACCGGATAAGGCGCAGCGGTCGGGCTGAACGG
GGGGTTCGTGCACACAGCCCAGCTTGGAGCGAACGACCTACACCGAACTGAGATACCTACAGCGTGAGCT
ATGAGAAAGCGCCACGCTTCCCGAAGGGAGAAAGGCGGACAGGTATCCGGTAAGCGGCAGGGTCGGAACA
GGAGAGCGCACGAGGGAGCTTCCAGGGGGAAACGCCTGGTATCTTTATAGTCCTGTCGGGTTTCGCCACC
TCTGACTTGAGCGTCGATTTTTGTGATGCTCGTCAGGGGGGCGGAGCCTATGGAAAAACGCCAGCAACGC
GGCCTTTTTACGGTTCCTGGCCTTTTGCTGGCCTTTTGCTCACATGTTCTTTCCTGCGTTATCCCCTGAT
TCTGTGGATAACCGTATTACCGCCTTTGAGTGAGCTGATACCGCTCGCCGCAGCCGAACGACCGAGCGCA
GCGAGTCAGTGAGCGAGGAAGCGGAAGAGCGCCCAATACGCAAACCGCCTCTCCCCGCGCGTTGGCCGAT
TCATTAATGCAGCTGGCACGACAGGTTTCCCGACTGGAAAGCGGGCAGTGAGCGCAACGCAATTAATGTG
AGTTAGCTCACTCATTAGGCACCCCAGGCTTTACACTTTATGCTTCCGGCTCGTATGTTGTGTGGAATTG
TGAGCGGATAACAATTTCACACAGGAAACAGCTATGACCATGATTACGCCAAGCGCGCAATTAACCCTCA
CTAAAGGGAACAAAAGCTGGAGCTGCAAGCTTAATGTAGTCTTATGCAATACTCTTGTAGTCTTGCAACA
TGGTAACGATGAGTTAGCAACATGCCTTACAAGGAGAGAAAAAGCACCGTGCATGCCGATTGGTGGAAGT
AAGGTGGTACGATCGTGCCTTATTAGGAAGGCAACAGACGGGTCTGACATGGATTGGACGAACCACTGAA
TTGCCGCATTGCAGAGATATTGTATTTAAGTGCCTAGCTCGATACATAAACGGGTCTCTCTGGTTAGACC
AGATCTGAGCCTGGGAGCTCTCTGGCTAACTAGGGAACCCACTGCTTAAGCCTCAATAAAGCTTGCCTTG
AGTGCTTCAAGTAGTGTGTGCCCGTCTGTTGTGTGACTCTGGTAACTAGAGATCCCTCAGACCCTTTTAG
TCAGTGTGGAAAATCTCTAGCAGTGGCGCCCGAACAGGGACTTGAAAGCGAAAGGGAAACCAGAGGAGCT
CTCTCGACGCAGGACTCGGCTTGCTGAAGCGCGCACGGCAAGAGGCGAGGGGCGGCGACTGGTGAGTACG
CCAAAAATTTTGACTAGCGGAGGCTAGAAGGAGAGAGATGGGTGCGAGAGCGTCAGTATTAAGCGGGGGA
GAATTAGATCGCGATGGGAAAAAATTCGGTTAAGGCCAGGGGGAAAGAAAAAATATAAATTAAAACATAT
AGTATGGGCAAGCAGGGAGCTAGAACGATTCGCAGTTAATCCTGGCCTGTTAGAAACATCAGAAGGCTGT
AGACAAATACTGGGACAGCTACAACCATCCCTTCAGACAGGATCAGAAGAACTTAGATCATTATATAATA
CAGTAGCAACCCTCTATTGTGTGCATCAAAGGATAGAGATAAAAGACACCAAGGAAGCTTTAGACAAGAT
AGAGGAAGAGCAAAACAAAAGTAAGACCACCGCACAGCAAGCGGCCGCTGATCTTCAGACCTGGAGGAGG
AGATATGAGGGACAATTGGAGAAGTGAATTATATAAATATAAAGTAGTAAAAATTGAACCATTAGGAGTA
GCACCCACCAAGGCAAAGAGAAGAGTGGTGCAGAGAGAAAAAAGAGCAGTGGGAATAGGAGCTTTGTTCC
TTGGGTTCTTGGGAGCAGCAGGAAGCACTATGGGCGCAGCGTCAATGACGCTGACGGTACAGGCCAGACA
ATTATTGTCTGGTATAGTGCAGCAGCAGAACAATTTGCTGAGGGCTATTGAGGCGCAACAGCATCTGTTG
CAACTCACAGTCTGGGGCATCAAGCAGCTCCAGGCAAGAATCCTGGCTGTGGAAAGATACCTAAAGGATC
AACAGCTCCTGGGGATTTGGGGTTGCTCTGGAAAACTCATTTGCACCACTGCTGTGCCTTGGAATGCTAG
TTGGAGTAATAAATCTCTGGAACAGATTTGGAATCACACGACCTGGATGGAGTGGGACAGAGAAATTAAC
AATTACACAAGCTTAATACACTCCTTAATTGAAGAATCGCAAAACCAGCAAGAAAAGAATGAACAAGAAT
TATTGGAATTAGATAAATGGGCAAGTTTGTGGAATTGGTTTAACATAACAAATTGGCTGTGGTATATAAA
ATTATTCATAATGATAGTAGGAGGCTTGGTAGGTTTAAGAATAGTTTTTGCTGTACTTTCTATAGTGAAT
AGAGTTAGGCAGGGATATTCACCATTATCGTTTCAGACCCACCTCCCAACCCCGAGGGGACCCATGCATT
GCATCTCAATTAGTCAGCAACCAGGTGTGGAAAGTCCCCAGGCTCCCCAGCAGGCAGAAGTATGCAAAGC
ATGCGTCTCAATTAGTCAGCAACCATAGTCCCGCCCCTAACTCCGCCCATCCCGCCCCTAACTCCGCCCA
GTTCCGCCCATTCTCCGCCCCATGGCTGACTAATTTTTTTTATTTATGCAGAGGCCGAGGCCGCCTCGGC
CTCTGAGCTATTCCAGAAGTAGTGAGGAGGCTTTTTTGGAGGCCTAGGCTTTTGCAAAAAGCTTTCTAGA
GGTACCACCGGAGCTTACCATGACCGAGTACAAGCCCACGGTGCGCCTCGCCACCCGCGACGACGTCCCC
AGGGCCGTACGCACCCTCGCCGCCGCGTTCGCCGACTACCCCGCCACGCGCCACACCGTCGATCCGGACC
GCCACATCGAGCGGGTCACCGAGCTGCAAGAACTCTTCCTCACGCGCGTCGGGCTCGACATCGGCAAGGT
GTGGGTCGCGGACGACGGCGCCGCCGTGGCGGTCTGGACCACGCCGGAGAGCGTCGAAGCGGGGGCGGTG
TTCGCCGAGATCGGCCCGCGCATGGCCGAGTTGAGCGGTTCCCGGCTGGCCGCGCAGCAACAGATGGAAG
GCCTCCTGGCGCCGCACCGGCCCAAGGAGCCCGCGTGGTTCCTGGCCACCGTCGGCGTCTCGCCCGACCA
CCAGGGCAAGGGTCTGGGCAGCGCCGTCGTGCTCCCCGGAGTGGAGGCGGCCGAGCGCGCCGGGGTGCCC
GCCTTCCTGGAGACCTCCGCGCCCCGCAACCTCCCCTTCTACGAGCGGCTCGGCTTCACCGTCACCGCCG
ACGTCGAGGTGCCCGAAGGACCGCGCACCTGGTGCATGACCCGCAAGCCCGGTGCCAGTTAACGAATTCT
AGATCTTGAGACAAATGGCAGTATTCATCCACAATTTTAAAAGAAAAGGGGGGATTGGGGGGTACAGTGC
AGGGGAAAGAATAGTAGACATAATAGCAACAGACATACAAACTAAAGAATTACAAAAACAAATTACAAAA
ATTCAAAATTTTCGGGTTTATTACAGGGACAGCAGAGATCCACTTTGGCGCCGGCTCGAGGCCTGCAGGT
GCAAAGATGGATAAAGTTTTAAACAGAGAGGAATCTTTGCAGCTAATGGACCTTCTAGGTCTTGAAAGGA
GTGGGAATT
