>Addgene plasmid #143467 | TFORF1122 | depositor partial sequence | sequence record 282540 | Insert
ACCGCCACCATGTCGGAAGCGGGCGAGGAGCAGCCCATGGAGACGACGGGCGCCACCGAGAACGGACATG
AGGCCGTCCCCGAAGGCGAGTCGCCGGCCGGGGCTGGCACGGGCGCCGCGGCGGGGGCTGGAGGCGCGAC
CGCGGCGCCCCCGAGCGGGAATCAGAACGGCGCCGAGGGCGACCAGATCAACGCCAGCAAGAACGAGGAG
GACGCGGGAAAAATGTTCGTTGGTGGCCTGAGCTGGGATACTAGCAAAAAAGATTTAAAAGACTATTTTA
CTAAATTTGGAGAGGTCGTTGACTGTACAATAAAAATGGATCCCAACACTGGACGGTCAAGAGGGTTTGG
GTTTATCCTGTTCAAAGATGCAGCCAGTGTGGAGAAGGTCCTAGACCAGAAGGAGCACAGGCTGGATGGC
CGTGTCATTGACCCTAAAAAGGCCATGGCTATGAAGAAGGACCCGGTGAAGAAAATCTTCGTTGGGGGTC
TGAATCCTGAAGCCACTGAGGAAAAGATCAGGGAGTACTTTGGCGAGTTTGGGGAGATTGAGGCCATTGA
ATTGCCAATGGATCCAAAGTTGAACAAAAGACGAGGTTTTGTGTTTATCACCTTTAAAGAAGAAGAACCC
GTGAAGAAGGTTCTGGAGAAAAAGTTCCATACTGTCAGTGGAAGCAAGTGTGAGATCAAGGTGGCCCAGC
CCAAAGAAGTCTATCAGCAGCAGCAGTATGGCTCTGGGGGCCGTGGAAACCGCAACCGAGGGAACCGAGG
CAGCGGAGGTGGTGGTGGAGGTGGAGGTCAGGGTAGTACAAACTACGGCAAGAGCCAGCGACGTGGTGGC
CATCAGAATAACTACAAGCCATACTAGTAATGAACTAGTCCGTAACTTGAAAGTATTTCGATTTCTTGGC
TTTATATATCTTGTGGAAAGGACGAGGTAGGGTGGGTAAATAAACGACG
