>Addgene plasmid #143467 | TFORF1122 | depositor partial sequence | sequence record 282541 | Barcode
GGTAGGGTGGGTAAATAAACGACG
